Addgene plasmid #89315: pMIG-W-Flag-Nbs1
Purpose: retroviral expression of mouse Nbs1
Depositing lab: John Petrini. Depositing organization: Memorial Sloan-Kettering Cancer Center. Publication: The Mre11-Nbs1 Interface Is Essential for Viability and Tumor Suppression. Kim JH, Grosbart M, Anand R, Wyman C, Cejka P, Petrini JH. Cell Rep. 2017 Jan 10;18(2):496-507. doi: 10.1016/j.celrep.2016.12.035. PubMed 28076792.
Backbone
  Vector backbone: pMIG-W
  Vector type: Mammalian Expression, Retroviral
Growth in bacteria
  Bacterial resistance: Ampicillin, 100 μg/mL
  Growth temperature: 37°C
  Growth strain: NEB Stable
  Copy number: High Copy
Gene/Insert
  Gene/Insert name: Nbs1
  Species: M. musculus (mouse)
  Entrez Gene: Nbn (a.k.a. Nbs1)
  Tag / fusion protein: Flag (N terminal on backbone)
  Cloning method: Restriction Enzyme; 5′ cloning site BglII (not destroyed); 3′ cloning site XhoI (not destroyed)
  Sequencing primers: 5′ CGTCTCTCCCCCTTGAACCTCCT
Terms and licenses: Academic/Nonprofit Terms; Industry Terms: Not Available to Industry
Depositor comments: Flag tagged mNbs1 (2-751aa)
How to cite: pMIG-W-Flag-Nbs1 was a gift from John Petrini (Addgene plasmid # 89315 ; http://n2t.net/addgene:89315 ; RRID:Addgene_89315)
