[The description below was written by a language model from this plasmid's Addgene catalogue record.]
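Description:
pMIG-W-Flag-Nbs1 is a retroviral mammalian expression plasmid built on the pMIG-W backbone and designed to deliver mouse Nbs1 (gene symbol Nbn) into cells by retroviral transduction. It is maintained in bacteria as a high-copy plasmid under ampicillin selection. The recommended host is a recombination-reduced cloning strain, a common choice for vectors whose repeated long terminal repeats can be unstable. No feature table accompanies the record, so the origin of replication, the promoter driving the insert and any reporter or post-transcriptional elements in the backbone are not explicitly stated. Vectors of the pMIG family generally express the insert from the viral LTR and couple it through an IRES to GFP, and the "W" commonly denotes a WPRE, but none of this can be confirmed from the information given.

The insert is the mouse Nbs1 coding sequence spanning residues 2–751. It was cloned by restriction digestion between BglII and XhoI sites, both of which remain intact. The native initiator methionine is omitted because translation begins at an N-terminal Flag epitope supplied by the backbone, producing Flag-Nbs1 that can be detected or immunoprecipitated with anti-Flag reagents.

Nbs1 is a component of the Mre11–Rad50–Nbs1 complex, which acts in DNA double-strand break sensing and repair. The associated study concerns the Mre11–Nbs1 interface and its importance for viability and tumor suppression. The plasmid is therefore suited to stable expression of tagged wild-type Nbs1 in mouse or other mammalian cells, for example in complementation or interaction experiments, after packaging into retroviral particles with helper functions supplied in trans.
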