>Addgene plasmid #89315 | pMIG-W-Flag-Nbs1 | depositor partial sequence | sequence record 173026 | Nbs1
CCAGCCCTCACTCCTTCTCTAGGCGCCGGAATTAGATCTATGGACTACAAGGACGACGATGACAAGAGTC
GACAATGGAAGCTGCTCCCGGCCGCCGGTGCGGCTCCAGGAGAACCATACCGACTTTTGGCCGGCGTGGA
GTACGTTGTTGGGAGGAAAAACTGTGGCATTCTGATTGAAAATGATCAGTCAATCAGTCGAAACCATGCT
GTCTTAACAGTAAACTTCCCTGTAACCAGTTTGAGTCAAACAGATGAAATTCCTACATTAACAATAAAAG
ATAATTCTAAGTATGGAACCTTTGTTAATGAAGAAAAAATGCAGACTGGTCTTTCCTGCACGTTGAAGAC
AGGAGATAGAGTTACCTTTGGGGTGTTTGAAAGTAAATTCAGAGTAGAATACGAGCCCTTGGTTGTTTGT
TCTTCTTGTTTAGATGTCTCTGGGAAAACTGTTTTAAATCAAGCTATTTTACAGCTTGGAGGACTTACCG
CAAACAACTGGACGGAAGAATGTACCCACCTTGTCATGTCGGCAGTTAAAGTCACCATTAAAACTATATG
TGCACTCATTTGTGGACGTCCAATTATAAAACCAGAATACTTTTCTGAATTTCTCAAAGCAGTTGAATCT
AAGAAACAGCCTCCAGATATTGAAAGTTTTTACCCACCCATTGATGAACCAGCTATTGGAANGTAAAAGT
GTTGATCTGTCAGGGCGACATGAAAGAAAACAGATCTTCAAAGGAAAAACATTT
